Addgene plasmid #16454: pCRII p15
Depositing lab: Bert Vogelstein. Depositing organization: Johns Hopkins University and School of Medicine. Publication: Deletion of p16 and p15 genes in brain tumors. Jen J, Harper JW, Bigner SH, Bigner DD, Papadopoulos N, Markowitz S, Willson JK, Kinzler KW, Vogelstein B. Cancer Res. 1994 Dec 15. 54(24):6353-8. PubMed 7987828.
Backbone
  Vector backbone: pCRII
  Backbone manufacturer: Invitrogen
  Backbone size w/o insert (bp): 3900
  Vector type: Bacterial Expression
Growth in bacteria
  Bacterial resistance: Ampicillin, 100 μg/mL
  Growth temperature: 37°C
  Growth strain: DH5alpha
  Copy number: High Copy
Gene/Insert
  Gene/Insert name: p15
  Species: H. sapiens (human)
  Insert size (bp): 420
  Entrez Gene: CDKN2B (a.k.a. CDK4I, INK4B, MTS2, P15, TP15, p15INK4b)
  Cloning method: Restriction Enzyme; 5′ cloning site NcoI (not destroyed); 3′ cloning site EcoRI (not destroyed)
  Sequencing primers: 5′ T7; 3′ SP6
Terms and licenses: Academic/Nonprofit Terms; Industry Terms: Not Available to Industry
How to cite: pCRII p15 was a gift from Bert Vogelstein (Addgene plasmid # 16454 ; http://n2t.net/addgene:16454 ; RRID:Addgene_16454)
