[The description below was written by a language model from this plasmid's Addgene catalogue record.]
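Description:
pCRII p15 is a small bacterial cloning plasmid carrying a human p15 insert in the commercial pCRII backbone (about 3.9 kb without insert), a vector originally designed for capturing PCR products. It is catalogued as a bacterial expression vector, maintained at high copy number in standard E. coli cloning strains, and selected with ampicillin. No feature table accompanies the record, so the origin of replication and any additional backbone markers are not itemised.

The insert is roughly 420 bp from human CDKN2B, the gene encoding p15INK4b (also known as INK4B or MTS2), a cyclin-dependent kinase inhibitor of the INK4 family that restrains CDK4/6 activity and G1 progression and lies next to p16/CDKN2A in a region frequently deleted in tumours. The fragment sits between NcoI and EcoRI sites, both of which remain intact, so it can be excised and moved into other vectors. T7 and SP6 are listed as the 5′ and 3′ sequencing primers, which indicates that these phage promoter sequences flank the cloning site; such an arrangement generally permits sequencing from either side and in vitro transcription of either strand. The record does not specify a promoter intended to drive expression in bacteria, whether the insert is the complete coding sequence, or whether any tags are present.

The associated publication concerns deletion of the p16 and p15 genes in brain tumours, so the plasmid most plausibly serves as a source of p15 sequence for subcloning, probe or template generation, although the record does not state a specific use.
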