>Addgene plasmid #16454 | pCRII p15 | addgene partial sequence | sequence record 23195 | T7 5'-TAATACGACTCACTATAGGG-3'
CTCGAGCGGCCGCCAGTGTGATGGATATCTGCAGAATTCGGCTTCATGCCATGGCTATGCGCGAGGAGAA
CAAGGGCATGCCCAGTGGGGGCGGCAGCGATGAGGGTCTGGCCAGCGCCGCGGCGCGGGGACTAGTGGAG
AAGGTGCGACAGCTCCTGGAAGCCGGCGCGGATCCCAACGGAGTCAACCGTTTCGGGAGGCGCGCGATCC
AGGTCATGATGATGGGCAGCGCCCGCGTGGCGGAGCTGCTGCTGCTCCACGGCGCGGAGCCCAACTGCGC
AGACCCTGCCACTCTCACCCGACCGGTGCATGATGCTGCCCGGGAGGGCTTCCTGGACACGCTGGTGGTG
CTGCACCGGGCCGGGGCGCGGCTGGACGTGCGCGATGCCTGGGGTCGTCTGCCCGTGGACTTGGCCGAGG
AGCGGGGCCACCGCGACGTTGCAGGGTACCTGCGCACAGCCACAGGGGACTGACGCCTGGTTCCCCAGCC
GCCCACAACGACTTTATTTTCTTACCCAATTTCCCACCCCCACCCACCTAATTCGATGAAGGCTGCCAAC
TTAAGGCAAGCCGAATTCCAGCACACTGGCGGCCGTTACTAGTGGATCCGAGCTCGGTACCAAGCTTGAT
GCATAGCTTGAGTATTCTATAGTGTCACCTAAATAGCTTGGCGTAATCATGGTCATAGCTGTTTCCTGTG
TGAAATTGTTATCCGCTCACAATTCCACACAACATACGAGCCGGAAGCATAAAGT
